>Addgene plasmid #70161 | pUG35-YDL183c-GFP | addgene partial sequence | sequence record 128168 | pBluescript-SK 5'-tctagaactagtggatc-3'
ACTGCCACTTCTCGACTGTTCTACGGAATGAGGGCGTATTCAACAAAACTTGAAAAGGCTTCACTCCAAA
AATATCTGCATGATCCTGTTAAAGTGACTGTGATACCAATAACGGACAAAGAATCATTCATTTACTATAA
GCATACCGATAATCTCTTTAATAGTCAGTCTAGAATATTAAAAGCAGAAAAGTGGATCGTTGAGAAATCA
GCAAAGCTTTGGAGAAAACTGAAAAAGTCCCCTAAATCGTATAATAAAAAAATAGTGTCCATGGTGCAGT
CTCTGTTAAATAGCACACCCTGGTCAGAAAATAGTCTGTTAACCATACCAAGTGAAAGCTATATATTGAA
GAGAATTAAGGGAGAGAAAGATAAGACCCAAGAGATTCGACTCACATTGAAAGATTATACCGTAAAGGCA
GAACAGGTCGATACTCAACCCTTACACGTGTATTATCCCCCTGGAATTTCTAGCCCTGATGAGTGCTTGA
GACAAATGAAAAAGCTCTACCAAGAAGGCTTAATTTATCACAAAAAATGGACTTTATATTGCCTTTTAGG
TCTCCCGCTGACAATTCCTCTAATTTTAATACCGCTTATACCAAATGTTCCAGGGTTCTACCTATCTTAT
AGAGCTTATGTTAATATCAAAGCTTACCTTGGTGCTAAGCACTTGAAGAGTCTACTGGAAAGTTCAAAAC
AAAATTTAGAATTCAGGGAACTGTTGGGATATACGGAAGTATATAAACGTGG
