>Addgene plasmid #70161 | pUG35-YDL183c-GFP | addgene partial sequence | sequence record 128194 | yGFP-R 5'-GCATCACCTTCACCTTCACC-3'
ACCAAAATTGGGACAACACCAGTGAATAATTCTTCACCTTTAGACATGTCGAGGTCGACAATTTTGTTTT
TCTCTTGAGATTTCGATTCTTGAAGGATGACTTTGTTCAAGTCGCTTTCTAGTTCATGAACCTCTAAGAA
ATCTAAGATCAACGGAAGGGTTTTCTTGTTAAGTAGTAATTCTGGTGCACCTTTTGATTCCTTTTGATTG
CCCTGCGTACGGCTGCTGGTCCCACGTTTATATACTTCCGTATATCCCAACAGTTCCCTGAATTCTAAAT
TTTGTTTTGAACTTTCCAGTAGACTCTTCAAGTGCTTAGCACCAAGGTAAGCTTTGATATTAACATAAGC
TCTATAAGATAGGTAGAACCCTGGAACATTTGGTATAAGCGGTATTAAAATTAGAGGAATTGTCAGCGGG
AGACCTAAAAGGCAATATAAAGTCCATTTTTTGTGATAAATTAAGCCTTCTTGGTAGAGCTTTTTCATTT
GTCTCAAGCACTCATCAGGGCTAGAAATTCCAGGGGGATAATACACGTGTAAGGGTTGAGTATCGACCTG
TTCTGCCTTTACGGTATAATCTTTCAATGTGAGTCGAATCTCTTGGGTCTTATCTTTCTCTCCCTTAATT
CTCTTCAATATATAGCTTTCACTTGGTATGGTTAACAGACTATTTTCTGACCAGGGTGTGCTATTTAACA
GAGACTGCACCATGGACACTATTT
