[The description below was written by a language model from this plasmid's Addgene catalogue record.]
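Description:
pUG35-YDL183c-GFP is a yeast expression plasmid built on the pUG35 backbone (about 6.2 kb without the insert). It is designed to produce the Saccharomyces cerevisiae open reading frame YDL183c as a fusion to green fluorescent protein. It is a shuttle vector: ampicillin resistance allows selection in E. coli, and the URA3 auxotrophic marker allows selection in ura3 yeast strains on medium lacking uracil. The record does not list the bacterial or yeast replication elements and gives the copy number as unknown. No feature table is provided, so the detailed layout of the backbone cannot be confirmed here.

The YDL183c coding sequence was inserted by restriction cloning between BamHI and SalI sites, both of which remain intact. This places it downstream of the MET17 promoter and upstream of the yEGFP sequence carried on the backbone. The result is a C-terminal fusion of YDL183c to yEGFP, a GFP variant adapted for expression in yeast. MET17 is a methionine-repressible promoter, so expression can generally be adjusted through the methionine content of the medium, being lowered when methionine is abundant and raised when it is limiting.

The stated purpose is yeast expression of YDL183c with a GFP fusion, which typically lets the protein's expression and subcellular localisation be followed by fluorescence microscopy in living cells. The associated publication concerns components of mitochondrial potassium/proton exchange, which suggests the construct was used to study YDL183c in that context, although the record does not describe specific experiments.
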