Addgene plasmid #70161: pUG35-YDL183c-GFP
Purpose: yeast expression of YDL183c with GFP fusion
Depositing lab: Karin Nowikovsky. Depositing organization: Medical University of Vienna. Publication: Novel components of an active mitochondrial K(+)/H(+) exchange. Zotova L, Aleschko M, Sponder G, Baumgartner R, Reipert S, Prinz M, Schweyen RJ, Nowikovsky K. J Biol Chem. 2010 May 7;285(19):14399-414. doi: 10.1074/jbc.M109.059956. Epub 2010 Mar 2. PubMed 20197279.
Backbone
  Vector backbone: pUG35
  Backbone size w/o insert (bp): 6231
  Vector type: Yeast Expression
  Selectable markers: URA3
Growth in bacteria
  Bacterial resistance: Ampicillin, 100 μg/mL
  Growth temperature: 37°C
  Growth strain: DH5alpha
  Copy number: Unknown
Gene/Insert
  Gene/Insert name: YDL183c
  Species: S. cerevisiae (budding yeast)
  Promoter: MET17
  Tag / fusion protein: yEGFP (C terminal on backbone)
  Cloning method: Restriction Enzyme; 5′ cloning site BamHI (not destroyed); 3′ cloning site SalI (not destroyed)
  Sequencing primers: 5′ pBluescript-SK; 3′ yGFP-R (GCATCACCTTCACCTTCACC)
Terms and licenses: Academic/Nonprofit Terms; Industry Terms: Not Available to Industry
How to cite: pUG35-YDL183c-GFP was a gift from Karin Nowikovsky (Addgene plasmid # 70161 ; http://n2t.net/addgene:70161 ; RRID:Addgene_70161)
